>Addgene plasmid #79026 | pREP82xN_ccdB | depositor full sequence | sequence record 147783 | Full Sequence
AAGCTTGCATGCCTGCAGGTCGATCGACTCTAGAGGATCAGAAAATTATCGCCATAAAAGACAGAATAAG
TCATCAGCGGTTGTTTCATTTCCTATATTTTTTTTTTATTTTTTTATTTTTTAATAAGGGAAAATTTAAC
GTCTAAGGATACAGAAGATTGTTAGCACATTAAAGTAATAAAGGCTTAAGTAGTAAGTGCCTTAGCATGT
TATTGTATTTCAAAGGACATAATCTAAAATAATAACAATATCATTTCTCACAAGTTATTCAATTTTCTTT
TTTTTTTCTAATAATATCAAGAATGTATTATTTGTTTGACATAAGTCAACTAATTTATTTAATATGCTGG
ATTAATCTTGCAGACATGTAAATTAACAAGTTTTAGTCAAATAACGTTGAAGTTTCAATGAACTCAAATA
ATTTCTCTTTTTTTTTATATAACTCTAATCTGATTTATATTTTCCGCAGGGATCAACTGAAGTTATGACA
TTTGGATTGGATCACTTATAACCTTGGTCGCCAAATAATACAAAAATCAGCGTTATAAAACAAAGAAGGT
TTTTGTTAAGAAATTAATCCTCTTTCTTGATAAGAAAGTTGAACCGAAATTGCAGATACTGATATATGAA
AATAATACCCACAATTTTGGGAATAGCGCAAGCCTCAATTTAAACAATAGGTGAGGACACATGATAATGA
CCTCAATGATTGTTAGAAGAAAAGAGCCTCATTACAAAATCGAAAAATGAATGGTTGGGTACAAGTTTCC
AAAACATGGTAAAGTGGACTTTGCGTATGAGACGTAAATAGAAAAAAACACTTGTTATATGTTTTCTAGA
ATTATTGTTGTCTCTTTATGGTTGGATGATGCAAAATAGTAATTTCGGTTAGTTGCTGTAAAACACCACG
AGACAAATAGATATGGATATTTATTAAATCAGGAAAAACGTAACTCTCGGCTACTGGATGGTTCAGTCAC
CCAACGATTACTGGGGAGAGAAAACAGGGCAAAAGCAAAGCTTAAAGGAATCCGATTGTCATTCGGCAAT
GTGCAGCGAAACTAAAAACCGGATAATGGACCTGTTAATCGAAACATTGAAGATGGAAGAGGAATCCTGG
CATATCATCAATTGAATAAGTTGAATTAATTATTTCAATCTCATTCTCACTTTCTGACTTATAGTCGCTT
TGTTAAATCATACCTCGAGACTAGTCATATGACAAGTTTGTACAAAAAAGCTGAACGAGAAACGTAAAAT
GATATAAATATCAATATATTAAATTAGATTTTGCATAAAAAACAGACTACATAATACTGTAAAACACAAC
ATATCCAGTCACTATGGCGGCCGCATTAGGCACCCCAGGCTTTACACTTTATGCTTCCGGCTCGTATAAT
GTGTGGATTTTGAGTTAGGATCCGTCGAGATTTTCAGGAGCTAAGGAAGCTAAAATGGAGAAAAAAATCA
CTGGATATACCACCGTTGATATATCCCAATGGCATCGTAAAGAACATTTTGAGGCATTTCAGTCAGTTGC
TCAATGTACCTATAACCAGACCGTTCAGCTGGATATTACGGCCTTTTTAAAGACCGTAAAGAAAAATAAG
CACAAGTTTTATCCGGCCTTTATTCACATTCTTGCCCGCCTGATGAATGCTCATCCGGAATTCCGTATGG
CAATGAAAGACGGTGAGCTGGTGATATGGGATAGTGTTCACCCTTGTTACACCGTTTTCCATGAGCAAAC
TGAAACGTTTTCATCGCTCTGGAGTGAATACCACGACGATTTCCGGCAGTTTCTACACATATATTCGCAA
GATGTGGCGTGTTACGGTGAAAACCTGGCCTATTTCCCTAAAGGGTTTATTGAGAATATGTTTTTCGTCT
CAGCCAATCCCTGGGTGAGTTTCACCAGTTTTGATTTAAACGTGGCCAATATGGACAACTTCTTCGCCCC
CGTTTTCACCATGGGCAAATATTATACGCAAGGCGACAAGGTGCTGATGCCGCTGGCGATTCAGGTTCAT
CATGCCGTTTGTGATGGCTTCCATGTCGGCAGAATGCTTAATGAATTACAACAGTACTGCGATGAGTGGC
AGGGCGGGGCGTAATCTAGAGGATCCGGCTTACTAAAAGCCAGATAACAGTATGCGTATTTGCGCGCTGA
TTTTTGCGGTATAAGAATATATACTGATATGTATACCCGAAGTATGTCAAAAAGAGGTATGCTATGAAGC
AGCGTATTACAGTGACAGTTGACAGCGACAGCTATCAGTTGCTCAAGGCATATATGATGTCAATATCTCC
GGTCTGGTAAGCACAACCATGCAGAATGAAGCCCGTCGTCTGCGTGCCGAACGCTGGAAAGCGGAAAATC
AGGAAGGGATGGCTGAGGTCGCCCGGTTTATTGAAATGAACGGCTCTTTTGCTGACGAGAACAGGGGCTG
GTGAAATGCAGTTTAAGGTTTACACCTATAAAAGAGAGAGCCGTTATCGTCTGTTTGTGGATGTACAGAG
TGATATTATTGACACGCCCGGGCGACGGATGGTGATCCCCCTGGCCAGTGCACGTCTGCTGTCAGATAAA
GTCTCCCGTGAACTTTACCCGGTGGTGCATATCGGGGATGAAAGCTGGCGCATGATGACCACCGATATGG
CCAGTGTGCCGGTCTCCGTTATCGGGGAAGAAGTGGCTGATCTCAGCCACCGCGAAAATGACATCAAAAA
CGCCATTAACCTGATGTTCTGGGGAATATAAATGTCAGGCTCCCTTATACACAGCCAGTCTGCAGGTCGA
CCATAGTGACTGGATATGTTGTGTTTTACAGTATTATGTAGTCTGTTTTTTATGCAAAATCTAATTTAAT
ATATTGATATTTATATCATTTTACGTTTCTCGTTCAGCTTTCTTGTACAAAGTGGTCTCGAGCCCGGGCG
GCCGCTAACTAACTAAGGGTAAAAGGAATGTCTCCCTTGCCAGTACTGCTAGGGTTTTTCTTTCAAACTA
TGGAAGCCCATTCAAGCTGCATATTACGATTTTGTTTTTCGCTTTTAGAAAGTGGTTTAGATGAGATAAT
AGAAAAATTCTTGATCTCCGACAACGAGTACTTTTATTTTTTTTGCTAATCACTTTACTCAATATTAGCT
CGAAATCGTAGAAACGTAGACGGGTGCGGGATACCGAGTGGTGTAGTTAAGAATTTTTATAAACCACGTG
GCCCAAAAATATGAACCCAAAACGTTTATACATGAGTATACTTTAAGAAGGCTATACCCCTTCGTGTTAG
ATGTAGTTTTAGCTACCCAACCCGAGTCTATGAGCTTGACTTCAGATGTAGAAGGCATTAAATCGTTTTG
AATATTAATTAAAAAACGATGAAAATTAAATATTTAAAAGCAATCATACGCTGAAAATTTAGTGCTGTGG
CTAATCCTTCAACATGGAAATGCCATAAAAGTGACTTTGACAAAAAAAAAAGTATATACAGGTAGTAAAC
TCATCTACTTCATTGACTTTGTTTACAGCATGTGGAAGGAGGAATATTTATTGCTAAATCGTAGTTTAAC
ATTCAATAAGTAATACTATTGAAATTCGACAAGATTGGCCGCATGGATGAAAAAGAGGCATTTTGCTTTG
GGAGAATTAGTTCAAATTAGAACTGAAAAAAAAAACTTTACGAGGCAAAAATGTCGGATTGAGATCGTAA
AAGTTCGCTCGTCGTCTTTTGCTTTGTGATTGTTTTCATGGATACATCTTGCTGGATATTTAAATTTTAG
TACTATGTATAAGATATTCTATAAATGTTTTATCACCCAAACCTGTTAGCGCCTTCTTAATTCTATTCAA
TCTGGCTTTTGCTCTGAGACTACTTCTTGGACTTTCACTACTTGTTAGTTATACGGAATTTGTGTAATTA
GAAGTGAAATAATCCTTTCTATTAGTAATGCGAGCTCGAATTCGAGTCTAACTCCTTAACCACTCGGACA
TAGTGACTTATCTGACACTCATTGTAAATTAATATATATATAGGCATTTTGTTTAGTTAAAGGTACTTAA
GTAATTAGTATAAACGAACCAATTTTATAATCAGGAAGTTAAGTGAATGGTAGCACATGTCGTAAAAATT
GTGAATTTTTATTGAATAATATTTTAAATACAAGCCTTTCTAGACTAGGTATACTCATAAACATATATGA
GCAAAAGGATAGAGGAGATTACATTGCATCTTCTACAAATTTATTTATTGCCCTTTACTGAAAAATTAAA
TAATGAGTACTAAATGATAAAAAGCGCTCAGTACAAGAAAGATTGCAAAAATATTGCATTCTTCATGAAT
TAAAGTTGCATATAAGGCATATTGAAAGTAATAGTACTAAAACAGCAGTTAGCGAAAATTAATAGAATTA
TATTCGCAAGACAATTGTGACATTAAATTAAAAAATTGTAGAATTTTTACTATCCTCTTTAACGCCATGA
GCCTTTATAAAAAGGTTAAATTAGTTTTAACATTCTTTTTTTGAGTAAGAGTTTACAATTTATCAAAACC
TGTGTTATTATATTCATTAGTTTCAATTTATTAGCATCTAGAGAAAAATCAATTGGCAGTTACATTGTTG
GAATTTATGAAGAAAAAGAATCTACAACGGAGAATAAGTTGCTGATCGCTTTCCCTAAAATTGTATATTT
TGCTGAGCTTATTTTGACATTTCGTTGAAGTTTTCTCTAATTCGCATTCATTTTAAGTAAAACAATGAGA
AATAAAATTACAAAAAATACAAATTAAAATACAATTTTTAGCTATAATTATAGACGATGCCCTTGTATCC
CATTCTGTCTCGCTTGCCCCTACTTTTTATCTTTTATATACCATAATGAACGCTGCCGCTACTAACCATA
CCCCGATTTTACATTTCGGACTCCCAAGGACGTACAAAATAGAAAACTATAGAAAAAAATAATCAGAAAA
TAGCATGTCATCTCTTTGTAAAACGCGTTTGCAAGAAGAAAGGAAACAATGGAGAAGAGATCATCCATTT
GTATGTAAATTTTAGTAAACTTGAAGAAATCACTAACAACTTCTCTTACTTAGGGATTCTATGCAAAACC
TTGTAAATCATCTGATGGAGGACTCGATTTAATGAATTGGAAGGTTGGAATTCACTGGCCGTCGTTTTAC
AACGTCGTGACTGGGAAAACCCTGGCGTTACCCAACTTAATCGCCTTGCAGCACATCCCCCTTTCGCCAG
CTGGCGTAATAGCGAAGAGGCCCGCACCGATCGCCCTTCCCAACAGTTGCGCAGCCTGAATGGCGAATGG
CGCCTGATGCGGTATTTTCTCCTTACGCATCTGTGCGGTATTTCACACCGCATA
[95 nt withheld, positions 5375-5469]
T
[46 nt withheld, positions 5471-5516]
C
[114 nt withheld, positions 5518-5631]
ACATCGCCCTGATAGACGGTTTTTCGCCCTTTGACGTTGGAGTCCACGTTCTTT
[37 nt withheld, positions 5686-5722]
ACTCTATCTCGGGCTATTCTTTTGATTTATAAGGGATTTTGCCGATTTCGGTCTATTGGTTAAAAAATGA
GCTGATTTAACAAAAATTTAACGCGAATTTTAACAAAATATTAACGTTTACAATTTTATGGTGCACTCTC
AGTACAATCTGCTCTGATGCCGCATAGTTAAGCCAGCCCCGACACCCGCCAACACCCGCTGACGCGCCCT
GACGGGCTTGTCTGCTCCCGGCATCCGCTTACAGACAAGCTGTGACCGTCTCCGGGAGCTGCATGTGTCA
GAGGTTTTCACCGTCATCACCGAAACGCGCGAGACGAAAGGGCCTCGTGATACGCCTATTTTTATAGGTT
AATGTCATGATAATAATGGTTTCTTAGACGTCAGGTGGCACTTTTCGGGGAAATGTGCGCGGAACCCCTA
TTTGTTTATTTTTCTAAATACATTCAAATATGTATCCGCTCATGAGACAATAACCCTGATAAATGCTTCA
ATAATATTGAAAAAGGAAGAGTATGAGTATTCAACATTTCCGTGTCGCCCTTATTCCCTTTTTTGCGGCA
TTTTGCCTTCCTGTTTTTGCTCACCCAGAAACGCTGGTGAAAGTAAAAGATGCTGAAGATCAGTTGGGTG
CACGAGTGGGTTACATCGAACTGGATCTCAACAGCGGTAAGATCCTTGAGAGTTTTCGCCCCGAAGAACG
TTTTCCAATGATGAGCACTTTTAAAGTTCTGCTATGTGGCGCGGTATTATCCCGTATTGACGCCGGGCAA
GAGCAACTCGGTCGCCGCATACACTATTCTCAGAATGACTTGGTTGAGTACTCACCAGTCACAGAAAAGC
ATCTTACGGATGGCATGACAGTAAGAGAATTATGCAGTGCTGCCATAACCATGAGTGATAACACTGCGGC
CAACTTACTTCTGACAACGATCGGAGGACCGAAGGAGCTAACCGCTTTTTTGCACAACATGGGGGATCAT
GTAACTCGCCTTGATCGTTGGGAACCGGAGCTGAATGAAGCCATACCAAACGACGAGCGTGACACCACGA
TGCCTGTAGCAATGGCAACAACGTTGCGCAAACTATTAACTGGCGAACTACTTACTCTAGCTTCCCGGCA
ACAATTAATAGACTGGATGGAGGCGGATAAAGTTGCAGGACCACTTCTGCGCTCGGCCCTTCCGGCTGGC
TGGTTTATTGCTGATAAATCTGGAGCCGGTGAGCGTGGGTCTCGCGGTATCATTGCAGCACTGGGGCCAG
ATGGTAAGCCCTCCCGTATCGTAGTTATCTACACGACGGGGAGTCAGGCAACTATGGATGAACGAAATAG
ACAGATCGCTGAGATAGGTGCCTCACTGATTAAGCATTGGTAACTGTCAGACCAAGTTTACTCATATATA
CTTTAGATTGATTTAAAACTTCATTTTTAATTTAAAAGGATCTAGGTGAAGATCCTTTTTGATAATCTCA
TGACCAAAATCCCTTAACGTGAGTTTTCGTTCCACTGAGCGTCAGACCCCGTAGAAAAGATCAAAGGATC
TTCTTGAGATCCTTTTTTTCTGCGCGTAATCTGCTGCTTGCAAACAAAAAAACCACCGCTACCAGCGGTG
GTTTGTTTGCCGGATCAAGAGCTACCAACTCTTTTTCCGAAGGTAACTGGCTTCAGCAGAGCGCAGATAC
CAAATACTGTCCTTCTAGTGTAGCCGTAGTTAGGCCACCACTTCAAGAACTCTGTAGCACCGCCTACATA
CCTCGCTCTGCTAATCCTGTTACCAGTGGCTGCTGCCAGTGGCGATAAGTCGTGTCTTACCGGGTTGGAC
TCAAGACGATAGTTACCGGATAAGGCGCAGCGGTCGGGCTGAACGGGGGGTTCGTGCACACAGCCCAGCT
TGGAGCGAACGACCTACACCGAACTGAGATACCTACAGCGTGAGCTATGAGAAAGCGCCACGCTTCCCGA
AGGGAGAAAGGCGGACAGGTATCCGGTAAGCGGCAGGGTCGGAACAGGAGAGCGCACGAGGGAGCTTCCA
GGGGGAAACGCCTGGTATCTTTATAGTCCTGTCGGGTTTCGCCACCTCTGACTTGAGCGTCGATTTTTGT
GATGCTCGTCAGGGGGGCGGAGCCTATGGAAAAACGCCAGCAACGCGGCCTTTTTACGGTTCCTGGCCTT
TTGCTGGCCTTTTGCTCACATGTTCTTTCCTGCGTTATCCCCTGATTCTGTGGATAACCGTATTACCGCC
TTTGAGTGAGCTGATACCGCTCGCCGCAGCCGAACGACCGAGCGCAGCGAGTCAGTGAGCGAGGAAGCGG
AAGAGCGCCCAATACGCAAACCGCCTCTCCCCGCGCGTTGGCCGATTCATTAATGCAGCTGGCACGACAG
GTTTCCCGACTGGAAAGCGGGCAGTGAGCGCAACGCAATTAATGTGAGTTAGCTCACTCATTAGGCACCC
CAGGCTTTACACTTTATGCTTCCGGCTCGTATGTTGTGTGGAATTGTGAGCGGATAACAATTTCACACAG
GAAACAGCTATGACCATGATTACGCCAAGCTTNNNNNNNNNNNNNNNNNNNNNNNNNNNNNNNNNNNNNN
NNNNNNNNNNNNNNNNNNNNNNNNNNNNNNNNNNNNNNNNNNNNNNNNNNNNNNNNNNNNNNNNNNNNNN
NNNNNNNNNNNNNNNNNNNNNNNNNNNNNNNNNNNNNNNNNNNNNNNNNNNNNNNNNNNNNNNNNNNNNN
NNNNNNNNNNNNNNNNNNNNNNNNNNNNNNNNNNNNNNNNNNNNNNNNNNNNNNNNNNNNNNNNNNNNNN
NNNNNNNNNNNNNNNNNNNNNNNNNNNNNNNNNNNNNNNNNNNNNNNNNNNNNNNNNNNNNNNNNNNNNN
NNNNNNNNNNNNNNNNNNNNNNNNNNNNNNNNNNNNNNNNNNNNNNNNNNNNNNNNNNNNNNNNNNNNNN
NNNNNNNNNNNNNNNNNNNNNNNNNNNNNNNNNNNNNNNNNNNNNNNNNNNNNNNNNNNNNNNNNNNNNN
NNNNNNNNNNNNNNNNNNNNNNNNNNNNNNNNNNNNNNNNNNNNNNNNNNNNNNNNNNNNNNNNNNNNNN
NNNNNNNNNNNNNNNNNNNNNNNNNNNNNNNNNNNNNNNNNNNNNNNNNNNNNNNNNNNNNNNNNNNNNN
NNNNNNNNNNNNNNNNNNNNNNNNNNNNNNNNNNNNNNNNNNNNNNNNNNNNNNNNNNNNNNNNNNNNNN
NNNNNNNNNNNNNNNNNNNNNNNNNNNNNNNNNNNNNNNNNNNNNNNNNNNNNNNNNNNNNNNNNNNNNN
NNNNNNNNNNNNNNNNNNNNNNNNNNNNNNNNNNNNNNNNNNNNNNNNNNNNNNNNNNNNNNNNNNNNNN
NNNNNNNNNNNNNNNNNNNNNNNNNNNNNNNNNNNNNNNNNNNNNNNNNNNNNNNNNNNNNNNNNNNNNN
NNNNNNNNNNNNNNNNNNNNNNNNNNNNNNNNNNNNNNNNNNNNNNNNNNNNNNNNNNNNNNNNNNNNNN
NNNNNNNNNNNNNNNNNNNNNNNNNNNNNNNNNNNNNNNNNNNNNNNNNNNNNNNNNNNNNNNNNNNNNN
NNNNNNNNNNNNNNNNNNNNNNNNNNNNNNNNNNNNNNNNNNNNNNNNNNNNNNNNNNNNNNNNNNNNNN
NNNNNNNNNNNNNNNNNNNNNNNNNNNNNNNNNNNNNNNNNNNNNNNNNNNNNNNNNNNNNNNNNNNNNN
NNNNNNNNNNNNNNNNNNNNNNNNNNNNNNNNNNNNNNNNNNNNNNNNNNNNNNNNNNNNNNNNNNNNNN
NNNNNNNNNNNNNNNNNNNNNNNNNNNNNNNNNNNNNNNNNNNNNNNNNNNNNNNNNNNNNNNNNNNNNN
NNNNNNNNNNNNNNNNNNNNNNNNNNNNNNNNNNNNNNNNNNNNNNNNNNNNNNNNNNNNNNNNNNNNNN
NNNNNNNNNNNNNNNNNNNNNNNNNNNNNNNNNNNNNNNNNNNNNNNNNNNNNNNNNNNNNNNNNNNNNN
NNNNNNNNNNNNNNNNNNNNNNNNNNNNNNNNNNNNNNNNNNNNNNNNNNNNNNNNNNNNNNNNNNNNNN
NNNNNNNNNNNNNNNNNNNNNNNNNNNNNNNNNNNNNNNNNNNNNNNNNNNNNNNNNNNNNNNNNNNNNN
NNNNNNNNNNNNNNNNNNNNNNNNNNNNNNNNNNNNNNNNNNNNNNNNNNNNNNNNNNNNNNNNNNNNNN
NNNNNNNNNNNNNNNNNNNNNNNNNNNNNNNNNNNNNNNNNNNNNNNNNNNNNNNNNNNNNNNNNNNNNN
NNNNNNNNNNNNNNNNNNNNNNNNNNNNNNNNNNNNNNNNNNNNNNNNNNNNNNNNNNNNNNNNNNNNNN
NNNNNNNNNNNNNNNNNNNNNNNNNNNNNNNNNNNNNNNNNNNNNNNNNNNNNNNNNNNNNNNNNNNNNN
NNNNNNNNNNNNNNNNNNNNNNNNNNNNNNNNNNNNNNNNNNNNNNNNNNNNNNNNNNNNNNNNNNNNNN
NNNNNNNNNNNNNNNNNNNNNNNNNNNNNNNNNNNNNNNNNNNNNNNNNNNNNNNNNNNNNNNNNNNNNN
NNNNNNNNNNNNNNNNNNNNNNNNNNNNNNNNNNNNNNNNNNNNNNNNNNNNNNNNNNNNNNNNNNNNNN
NNNNNNNNNNNNNNNNNNNNNNNNNNNNNNNNNNNNNNNNNNNNNNNNNNNNNNNNNNNNNNNNNNNNNN
NNNNNNNNNNNNNNNNNNNNNNNNNNNNNNNNNNNNNNNNNNNNNNNNNNNNNNNNNNNNNNNNNNNNNN
NNNNNNNNNNNNN
Features (pLannotate 1.2.2; 24 found; start..end, strand, type, name):
      1..23      -  misc_feature   MCS (fragment): pUC18/19 multiple cloning site
     49..1200    +  promoter       nmt1 P41 promoter: mutant nmt1 promoter from Schizosaccharomyces pombe, conferring medium strength thiamine-repressible expression
   1222..1346    +  protein_bind   attR1: mutant version of attR; recombination site for the Gateway® LR reaction LR Clonase™
   1371..1401    +  promoter       lac UV5 promoter: E. coli lac promoter with an "up" mutation
   1425..1454    +  promoter       cat promoter (fragment): promoter of the E. coli cat gene encoding chloramphenicol acetyltransferase
   1455..2114    +  CDS            CmR: chloramphenicol acetyltransferase; cat; confers resistance to chloramphenicol
   2293..2451    +  CDS            ccdA (fragment): CCDA_ECO57 - Also known as H, letA. Experimental evidence at protein level: Swiss-Prot protein existence level 1. Antitoxin component of a type II toxin-antitoxin (TA) system which inhibits the post-segregational killing (PSK) of plasmid-free cells, also referred to as a plasmid addiction system. Binds to and blocks the activity of CcdB; will also remove bound CcdB protein from the CcdB-GyrA complex by forming a CcdA-CcdB complex, a process termed rejuvenation. Functions as a transcriptional corepressor for the ccdAB operon, repression also requires CcdB (By similarity). From Escherichia coli
   2456..2758    +  CDS            ccdB: CCDB_ECOLI - Also known as G, letB, letD. Experimental evidence at protein level: Swiss-Prot protein existence level 1. Toxic component of a type II toxin-antitoxin (TA) system, functioning in plasmid maintainence. Responsible for the post- segregational killing (PSK) of plasmid-free cells, also referred to as a plasmid addiction system. Half-life of over 2 hours. Cell killing by CcdB is accompanied by filamentation, defects in chromosome and plasmid segregation, defects in cell division, formation of anucleate cells, decreased DNA synthesis and plasmid loss. Interferes with the activity of DN
   2802..2926    -  protein_bind   attR2: mutant version of attR; recombination site for the Gateway® LR reaction LR Clonase™
   4031..4814    -  rep_origin     ars1: Schizosaccharomyces pombe autonomously replicating sequence ars1
   4975..5040    +  CDS            hus5 (fragment): UBC9_SCHPO - Also known as ubc9. Experimental evidence at protein level: Swiss-Prot protein existence level 1. Catalyzes the covalent attachment of ubiquitin-like protein SUMO/Smt3 to other proteins. Required for efficient recovery from DNA damage or S-phase arrest and normal mitosis. This may be as part of a checkpoint independent recovery process. From Schizosaccharomyces pombe (strain 972 / ATCC 24843) (Fission yeast).
   5094..5162    +  CDS            hus5 (fragment): UBC9_SCHPO - Also known as ubc9. Experimental evidence at protein level: Swiss-Prot protein existence level 1. Catalyzes the covalent attachment of ubiquitin-like protein SUMO/Smt3 to other proteins. Required for efficient recovery from DNA damage or S-phase arrest and normal mitosis. This may be as part of a checkpoint independent recovery process. From Schizosaccharomyces pombe (strain 972 / ATCC 24843) (Fission yeast).
   5160..5317    +  CDS            lacZα (fragment): LacZα fragment of β-galactosidase; lacZ fragment
   5323..5374    -  misc_feature   bom (fragment): basis of mobility region from pBR322
   5393..5848    +  rep_origin     f1 ori (sequence partly withheld): f1 bacteriophage origin of replication; arrow indicates direction of (+) strand synthesis
   5849..5898    -  misc_feature   bom (fragment): basis of mobility region from pBR322
   6000..6035    -  CDS            rop (fragment): Rop protein, which maintains plasmids at low copy number; rop
   6130..6234    +  promoter       AmpR promoter: bla
   6235..7095    +  CDS            AmpR: β-lactamase; bla; confers resistance to ampicillin, carbenicillin, and related antibiotics
   7266..7854    +  rep_origin     ori: high-copy-number ColE1/pMB1/pBR322/pUC origin of replication
   8037..8129    +  CDS            lacI (fragment): lac repressor; lacI; The lac repressor binds to the lac operator to inhibit transcription in E. coli. This inhibition can be relieved by adding lactose or isopropyl-β-D-thiogalactopyranoside (IPTG).
   8142..8163    +  protein_bind   CAP binding site: CAP binding activates transcription in the presence of cAMP. E. coli catabolite activator protein
   8178..8208    +  promoter       lac promoter: promoter for the E. coli lac operon
   8216..8232    +  protein_bind   lac operator: The lac repressor binds to the lac operator to inhibit transcription in E. coli. This inhibition can be relieved by adding lactose or isopropyl-β-D-thiogalactopyranoside (IPTG). lac repressor encoded by lacI
