[The description below was written by a language model from this plasmid's Addgene catalogue record and pLannotate feature annotations shown in this document.]
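Description:
pREP82xN_ccdB is an empty Gateway destination vector for episomal protein expression in the fission yeast Schizosaccharomyces pombe, built on the pREP-X backbone. It shuttles between hosts. In E. coli it replicates from a high-copy ColE1/pUC-type origin and carries ampicillin resistance, and an f1 origin is also present. In S. pombe it is maintained through the ars1 autonomously replicating sequence and selected by the ura4+ marker. The ura4+ marker is listed in the catalogue but was not called in the automated feature table, which leaves a sizeable stretch after the lac operator unannotated.

Expression is driven by a thiamine-repressible nmt1 promoter. The depositor describes it as the nmt1** variant, the weakest of the three-step series (wild type, weak, very weak). The annotation software labelled the same region as the medium-strength P41 mutant, most likely because the variants are near-identical. The depositor's designation fits the "82" naming.

Downstream of the promoter, a short cloning site with SpeI and NdeI sites precedes attR1, so one or more N-terminal tags can be inserted ahead of the recombination site. The attR1–attR2 interval holds a chloramphenicol acetyltransferase gene and the ccdB gyrase toxin. This is why the plasmid must be grown in a ccdB-tolerant strain under chloramphenicol and ampicillin. An LR reaction with an entry clone replaces this cassette with the gene of interest, and ccdB counter-selects unrecombined vector in ordinary E. coli strains. The whole cassette was inserted through XhoI sites.

Typical use is low-level, thiamine-regulated expression of N-terminally tagged proteins in ura4-deficient fission yeast. The small hus5, lacZα, rop, bom and lacI fragments appear to be backbone remnants.
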