Addgene plasmid #79026: pREP82xN_ccdB
Purpose: (Empty Backbone) Gateway destination vector for S. pombe. Allow N-terminal tag(s) to be introduced using MCS. attR1-CmR-ccdB-attR2 cassette, nmt1** (AT) promoter, ura4+ selection
Depositing lab: Göran Akusjärvi & Pernilla Bjerling. Depositing organization: Uppsala University.
Backbone
  Vector backbone: pREP-X
  Backbone manufacturer: Basi, et al., PMID 8422997
  Vector type: Yeast Expression
  Selectable markers: URA4+
Growth in bacteria
  Bacterial resistance: Chloramphenicol and Ampicillin, 25 & 100 μg/mL
  Growth temperature: 37°C
  Growth strain: ccdB Survival
  Copy number: Unknown
Gene/Insert
  Gene/Insert name: None
Terms and licenses: Academic/Nonprofit Terms; Industry Terms: Not Available to Industry
Depositor comments: MCS is in front of attR1 element and contains SpeI and NdeI restriction sites. nmt1/nmt1*/nmt1** - thiamine repressible promoter wt/weak/very weak, correspondingly. MCS-attR1-CmR-ccdB-attR2 cassette was introduced into pREP-X vectors by XhoI sites.
How to cite: pREP82xN_ccdB was a gift from Göran Akusjärvi & Pernilla Bjerling (Addgene plasmid # 79026 ; http://n2t.net/addgene:79026 ; RRID:Addgene_79026)
