>Addgene plasmid #79026 | pREP82xN_ccdB | addgene partial sequence | sequence record 151960 | CAT-R 5'-GCAACTGACTGAAATGCCTC-3'
ACGGTGGTATATCCAGTGATTTTTTTCTCCATTTTAGCTTCCTTAGCTCCTGAAAATCTCGACGGATCCT
AACTCAAAATCCACACATTATACGAGCCGGAAGCATAAAGTGTAAAGCCTGGGGTGCCTAATGCGGCCGC
CATAGTGACTGGATATGTTGTGTTTTACAGTATTATGTAGTCTGTTTTTTATGCAAAATCTAATTTAATA
TATTGATATTTATATCATTTTACGTTTCTCGTTCAGCTTTTTTGTACAAACTTGTCATATGACTAGTCTC
GAGGTATGATTTAACAAAGCGACTATAAGTCAGAAAGTGAGAATGAGATTGAAATAATTAATTCAACTTA
TTCAATTGATGATATGCCAGGATTCCTCTTCCATCTTCAATGTTTCGATTAACAGGTCCATTATCCGGTT
TTTAGTTTCGCTGCACATTGCCGAATGACAATCGGATTCCTTTAAGCTTTGCTTTTGCCCTGTTTTCTCT
CCCCAGTAATCGTTGGGTGACTGAACCATCCAGTAGCCGAGAGTTACGTTTTTCCTGATTTAATAAATAT
CCATATCTATTTGTCTCGTGGTGTTTTACAGCAACTAACCGAAATTACTATTTTGCATCATCCAACCATA
AAGAGACAACAATAATTCTAGAAAACATATAACAAGTGTTTTTTTCTATTTACGTCTCATACGCAAAGTC
CACTTTACCATGTTTTGGAAACTTGTACCCAACCATTCATTTTTCGATTTTGTAATGAGGCTCTTTTCTT
CTAACAATCATTGAGGTCATTATCATG
