>Addgene plasmid #79026 | pREP82xN_ccdB | addgene partial sequence | sequence record 151961 | M13pUC-Rev 5'-AGCGGATAACAATTTCACACAGG-3'
AGCTTGTGATATTGACGAAACTTTTTGACATCTAATTTATTCTGTTCCAACACCAATGTTTATAACCAAG
TTTTATCTTGTTTGTCTACATGGTATTTTACATTCATCTACATACATCTTTCATTGGCTTTGTACATAGT
TATCATTACAAGTCTAAAAAAATTCACTCTTTTCTTATTCAATGTCAATCCAAGAGAAAAGATTGTGGTA
ATGTTGTAGGAGCATGTTTAATAAATTACTATAGCAAATTACTTTTTATTCCCAAGGTGTTTATCTATAA
TAGTTAATATTTTAGTCGCTACATAAAATTTTACCAAAGAGTACTTGTATACTAATTCTAAATGCCTTCT
GACATAAAACGCCTAGGAAAACAAACGCAAACAAGGCATCGACTTTTTCAATAACCAACCAAAAAAATTT
TACATTAGTCTTTTTTTAATGCTGAGAAAGTCTTTGCTGATATGCCTTCCAACCAGCTTCTCTATATCTC
TTGGCTTCGACAACAGGATTACGACCAGCTCCATAGACTCCACGACCAACAATGATGATATCGCTACCGC
AGTTTACAATCACTTCTTCAGGAGTACGATATTGCTGTCCCAGCCCGTCTCCTTTAACATCCAAGCCGAT
ACCAGGGGACATAGTTATGTAGTCGCTTTGAAGGTTAGGAAATCGACGACCAGCTATAAAGCCAAAGCAA
AAATCGGTATGCTTCTCAAACCATTCTAAGGTTTTCTCTGTGTAGGAACCAGTAGCCAAAGAGCCTTTGG
AAGACATTTCAGCCAAAAGCAAGAGACCACGTCCCAAAGGTAAACCAACTTCTTTGAGGCCTTGTATAAT
ACCCTCGCCTGGCACTGTATGGCAATTTGTGATATGAGCCCAAGAAGCAATTTTG
